Addgene plasmid #47657: pET-PesaR-Dlux
Purpose: PesaR-D promoter, luxCDABE, and terminator in pET17b (AmpR)
Depositing lab: Cynthia Collins. Depositing organization: Rensselaer Polytechnic Institute. Publication: Engineering the esaR Promoter for Tunable Quorum Sensing-Dependent Gene Expression. Shong J, Collins CH. ACS Synth Biol. 2013 Jul 23. 10.1021/sb4000433 PubMed 23879176.
Backbone
  Vector backbone: pET-PesaRlux
  Backbone size w/o insert (bp): 8891
  Total vector size (bp): 9178
  Vector type: Bacterial Expression, Synthetic Biology
Growth in bacteria
  Bacterial resistance: Ampicillin, 100 μg/mL
  Growth temperature: 37°C
  Growth strain: DH5alpha
  Copy number: High Copy
Gene/Insert
  Gene/Insert name: PesaR-D
  Insert size (bp): 287
  Mutation: Added an additional esa box upstream of -35 site in PesaR
  Promoter: PesaR-D
  Cloning method: Restriction Enzyme; 5′ cloning site XhoI (not destroyed); 3′ cloning site BamHI (not destroyed)
  Sequencing primers: 5′ cgaaaagtgccacctgacgtctaag; 3′ aatcatcactttcgggaa
Resource information
  A portion of this plasmid was derived from a plasmid made by: PesaR-D was generated by commercial DNA synthesis.
Terms and licenses: Academic/Nonprofit Terms; Industry Terms: Not Available to Industry
Depositor comments: PesaR-D (275 bp, indicated as lowercase letters in the partial sequence) was cloned between XhoI and BamHI in the same was as wt PesaR in pET-PesaRlux. The -35 and -10 sites are uppercase in the partial sequence. Please see Figure S1 (Shong and Collins, ACS Synthetic Biology, 2013) for sequence alignment of PesaR and PesaR-D. See pET-PesaRlux for more details and plasmid map.
How to cite: pET-PesaR-Dlux was a gift from Cynthia Collins (Addgene plasmid # 47657 ; http://n2t.net/addgene:47657 ; RRID:Addgene_47657)
