[The description below was written by a language model from this plasmid's Addgene catalogue record.]
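Description:
pET-PesaR-Dlux is a bacterial reporter plasmid for synthetic biology work on quorum sensing, built in a pET17b-derived backbone (via the parent construct pET-PesaRlux). It is a high-copy plasmid of about 9.2 kb, propagated in E. coli cloning strains such as DH5alpha and selected with ampicillin. The record does not include a feature table, so details such as the origin of replication and the identity of the terminator are not stated beyond what the pET17b lineage implies.

The payload is a transcriptional reporter cassette in which an engineered variant of the esaR promoter, PesaR-D, drives the luxCDABE operon, followed by a terminator. luxCDABE encodes bacterial luciferase together with the enzymes that synthesise its aldehyde substrate, so cells emit light without added substrate, and luminescence serves as a direct readout of promoter activity. PesaR-D differs from the wild-type PesaR by an additional esa box placed upstream of the -35 site. The esa box is the operator sequence recognised by the quorum-sensing regulator EsaR, whose DNA binding responds to acyl-homoserine lactone signal. The promoter fragment was made by commercial DNA synthesis and inserted between XhoI and BamHI, both of which are retained, in the same position that wild-type PesaR occupies in the parent plasmid. The insert is listed as 287 bp, while the depositor comments give the promoter itself as 275 bp.

The construct belongs to a set of promoter variants designed to tune quorum-sensing-dependent gene expression, and it is used to compare the activity and signal responsiveness of PesaR-D with the wild-type promoter. No regulator gene is listed on this plasmid, so EsaR would presumably be supplied separately.
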