>Addgene plasmid #47657 | pET-PesaR-Dlux | depositor partial sequence | sequence record 68172 | PesaR-D between XhoI and BamHI in pET-PesaRlux
CTCGAGGCAGATTGAGTAACCGTGAATGTTTGTACAAATGTTTCAAAGATGTTACTATGAGTGTCCCGGC
CAGCATCACTTTATATTTTGTGAAGTCTGGCCGGACGTTTTCCCTAGTGTTGGCTGTTTTAGCGACCTGG
CCGTACAGGTCAGGTTTTTTTTTACCGCTAAACAACTGAAGCCATGCCTGTACTATAGTGCAGGTATTGT
AAGTTACTCTTAAGTATCATCTTGCCTGTACTATAGTGCAGGTTAAGTCCACGTTAAGTAAAAGAAGCAG
CGGATCC
