>Addgene plasmid #47657 | pET-PesaR-Dlux | addgene partial sequence | sequence record 70452 | Amp-R 5'-ATAATACCGCGCCACATAGC-3'
CTTCGGGGCGAAAACTCTCAAGGATCTTACCGCTGTTGAGATCCAGTTCGATGTAACCCACTCGTGCACC
CAACTGATCTTCAGCATCTTTTACTTTCACCAGCGTTTCTGGGTGAGCAAAAACAGGAAGGCAAAATGCC
GCAAAAAAGGGAATAAGGGCGACACGGAAATGTTGAATACTCATACTCTTCCTTTTTCAATATTATTGAA
GCATTTATCAGGGTTATTGTCTCATGAGCGGATACATATTTGAATGTATTTAGAAAAATAAACAAATAGG
GGTTCCGCGCACATTTCCCCGAAAAGTGCCACCTGACGTCTAAGAAACCATTATTATCATGACATTAACC
TATAAAAATAGGCGTATCACGAGGCCCTTTCGTCTTCACCTCGAGGCAGATTGAGTAACCGTGAATGTTT
GTACAAATGTTTCAAAGATGTTACTATGAGTGTCCCGGCCAGCATCACTTTATATTTTGTGAAGTCTGGC
CGGACGTTTTCCCTAGTGTTGGCTGTTTTAGCGACCTGGCCGTACAGGTCAGGTTTTTTTTTACCGCTAA
ACAACTGAAGCCATGCCTGTACTATAGTGCAGGTATTGTAAGTTACTCTTAAGTATCATCTTGCCTGTAC
TATAGTGCAGGTTAAGTCCACGTTAAGTAAAAGAAGCAGCGGATCCTCTAGTTGCGGCCGCAAATGGATG
GCAAATATGACTAAAAAAATTTCATTCATTATTAACGGCCAGGTTGAAATCTTTCCCGAAAGTGATGATT
TAGTGCAATCCATTAATTTT
