>Addgene plasmid #47657 | pET-PesaR-Dlux | addgene partial sequence | sequence record 70458 | luxC-F 5'-ggtgcggaaaggattgtaga-3'
GGTGGATCTCATGACGGAATGAGACCGTTGCAACGATTAGTGACATATATTTCTCATGAAAGGCCATCTA
ACTATACGGCTAAGGATGTTGCGGTTGAAATAGAACAGACTCGATTCCTGGAAGAAGATAAGTTCCTTGT
ATTTGTCCCATAATAGGTAAAAAGTATGGAAAATGAATCAAAATATAAAACCATCGACCACGTTATTTGT
GTTGAAGGAAATAAAAAAATTCATGTTTGGGAAACGCTGCCAGAAGAAAACAGCCCAAAGAGAAAGAATG
CCATTATTATTGCGTCTGGTTTTGCCCGCAGGATGGATCATTTTGCTGGTCTGGCGGAATATTTATCGCG
GAATGGATTTCATGTGATCCGCTATGATTCGCTTCACCACGTTGGATTGAGTTCAGGGACAATTGATGAA
TTTACAATGTCTATAGGAAAGCAGAGCTTGTTAGCAGTGGTTGATTGGTTAACTACACGAAAAATAAATA
ACTTCGGTATGTTGGCTTCAAGCTTATCTGCGCGGATAGCTTATGCAAGCCTATCTGAAATCAATGCTTC
GTTTTTAATCACCGCAGTCGGTGTTGTTAACTTAAGATATTCTCTTGAAAGAGCTTTAGGGTTTGATTAT
CTCAGTCTACCCATTAATGAATTGCCGAATAATCTAGATTTTGAAGGCCATAAATTGGGTGCTGAAGTCT
TTGCGAGAGATTGTCTTGATTTTGGTTGGGAAGATTTAGCTTCTACAATTAATAACATGATGTATCTTGA
TATACCGTTTATTGCTTTTACTGCAAATAACGATAATT
