>Addgene plasmid #47657 | pET-PesaR-Dlux | addgene partial sequence | sequence record 70459 | luxA-F 5'-tggggcattggtatgattct-3'
AAACAAGAGGTTATGATTTCAATAAAGGGCAGTGGCGTGACTTTGTATTAAAAGGACATAAAGATACTAA
TCGCCGTATTGATTACAGTTACGAAATCAATCCCGTGGGAACGCCGCAGGAATGTATTGACATAATTCAA
AAAGACATTGATGCTACAGGAATATCAAATATTTGTTGTGGATTTGAAGCTAATGGAACAGTAGACGAAA
TTATTGCTTCCATGAAGCTCTTCCAGTCTGATGTCATGCCATTTCTTAAAGAAAAACAACGTTCGCTATT
ATATTAGCTAAGGAGAAAGAAATGAAATTTGGATTGTTCTTCCTTAACTTCATCAATTCAACAACTGTTC
AAGAACAAAGTATAGTTCGCATGCAGGAAATAACGGAGTATGTTGATAAGTTGAATTTTGAACAGATTTT
AGTGTATGAAAATCATTTTTCAGATAATGGTGTTGTCGGCGCTCCTCTGACTGTTTCTGGTTTTCTGCTC
GGTTTAACAGAGAAAATTAAAATTGGTTCATTAAATCACATCATTACAACTCATCATCCTGTCCGCATAG
CGGAGGAAGCTTGCTTATTGGATCAGTTAAGTGAAGGGAGATTTATTTTAGGGTTTAGTGATTGCGAAAA
AAAAGATGAAATGCATTTTTTTAATCGCCCGGTTGAATATCAACAGCAACTATTTGAAGAGTGTTATGAA
ATCATTAACGATGCTTTAACAACAGGCTATTGTAATCCAGATAACGATTTTTATAGCTTCCCTAAAATAT
CTGTAAATCCCCATGCTTATACGCCAGGCGGACCTCGG
