>Addgene plasmid #47657 | pET-PesaR-Dlux | addgene partial sequence | sequence record 71967 | luxE-F 5'-TGAGGATGAAATGCAGCGTA-3'
GAAACGTTGAAACCTGTACCTGATGGAACGCCGGGGTTGATGAGTTATATGGATGCGTCAGCAACCAGTT
ATCCAGCATTTATTGTTACCGATGATGTCGGGATAATTAGCAGAGAATATGGTAAGTATCCCGGCGTGCT
CGTTGAAATTTTACGTCGCGTCAATACGAGGACGCAGAAAGGGTGTGCTTTAAGCTTAACCGAAGCGTTT
GATAGTTGATATCCTTTGCCTGCGGCCGCAACTAGAGGCATCAAATAAAACGAAAGGCTCAGTCGAAAGA
CTGGGCCTTTCGTTTTATCTGTTGTTTGTCGGTGAACGCTCTCCTGAGTAGGACAAATCCGAGATCTCGG
GCAGCGTTGGGTCCTGGCCACGGGTGCGCATGATCGTGCTCCTGTCGTTGAGGACCCGGCTAGGCTGGCG
GGGTTGCCTTACTGGTTAGCAGAATGAATCACCGATACGCGAGCGAACGTGAAGCGACTGCTGCTGCAAA
ACGTCTGCGACCTGAGCAACAACATGAATGGTCTTCGGTTTCCGTGTTTCGTAAAGTCTGGAAACGCGGA
AGTCAGCGCCCTGCACCATTATGTTCCGGATCTGCATCGCAGGATGCTGCTGGCTACCCTGTGGAACACC
TACATCTGTATTAACGAAGCGCTGGCATTGACCCTGAGTGATTTTTCTCTGGTCCCGCCGCATCCATACC
GCCAGTTGTTTACCCTCACAACGTTCCAGTAACCGGGCATGTTCATCATCAGTAACCCGTATCGTGAGCA
TCCTCTCTCGTTTCATCGGTATCATTACCCCCATGAACAGAAATCCCCCTTACACGGAGGCATCAGTGAC
